Addgene plasmid #64061: L309-myc-seipin-WT
Purpose: myc-tagged murine seipin (wild type); lentiviral construct
Depositing lab: Weiping Han. Depositing organization: Singapore Bioimaging Consortium, BMSI, A*Star Research Entities. Publication: Seipin differentially regulates lipogenesis and adipogenesis through a conserved core sequence and an evolutionarily acquired C-terminus. Yang W, Thein S, Guo X, Xu F, Venkatesh B, Sugii S, Radda GK, Han W. Biochem J. 2013 May 15;452(1):37-44. doi: 10.1042/BJ20121870. PubMed 23458123.
Backbone
  Vector backbone: L309
  Vector type: Mammalian Expression, Lentiviral
Growth in bacteria
  Bacterial resistance: Ampicillin, 100 μg/mL
  Growth temperature: 37°C
  Growth strain: XL10 Gold
  Copy number: High Copy
Gene/Insert
  Gene/Insert name: bscl2
  Species: M. musculus (mouse)
  Entrez Gene: Bscl2 (a.k.a. 2900097C17Rik, Gng3lg)
  Tag / fusion protein: myc epitope (N terminal on backbone)
  Cloning method: Restriction Enzyme; 5′ cloning site BamHI (destroyed during cloning); 3′ cloning site BamHI (destroyed during cloning)
  Sequencing primers: 5′ GGCGAGTGTGTTTTGTGAAG
Terms and licenses: Academic/Nonprofit Terms; Industry Terms: Not Available to Industry
How to cite: L309-myc-seipin-WT was a gift from Weiping Han (Addgene plasmid # 64061 ; http://n2t.net/addgene:64061 ; RRID:Addgene_64061)
