[The description below was written by a language model from this plasmid's Addgene catalogue record.]
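Description:
L309-myc-seipin-WT is a lentiviral mammalian expression plasmid built on the L309 backbone and carrying the wild-type mouse Bscl2 coding sequence, which encodes seipin. It is maintained in bacteria as a high-copy plasmid under ampicillin selection. As a lentiviral transfer vector, it is meant to be packaged into viral particles that deliver and integrate the expression cassette into mammalian target cells, although it can also be used for direct transfection. No feature table accompanies the catalogue entry. The promoter driving the insert, the specific viral elements (LTRs, packaging signal and so on), the bacterial origin of replication and any mammalian selection marker or reporter are therefore not stated in the record.

The seipin open reading frame was inserted by restriction cloning at a BamHI site, with the site destroyed at both the 5′ and 3′ junctions. The insert therefore cannot be released again by cutting with that enzyme. A myc epitope supplied by the backbone sits at the N terminus, so the expressed protein is myc-seipin and can be detected or immunoprecipitated with anti-myc antibodies without a seipin-specific reagent.

Seipin is the product of the gene linked to Berardinelli-Seip congenital lipodystrophy. The associated study examined how it regulates lipogenesis and adipogenesis through a conserved core sequence and an evolutionarily acquired C-terminus. The "WT" designation suggests that this construct serves as the full-length reference for tagged seipin expression, probably for comparison with altered versions of the protein, although the record does not list any such companion constructs.
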