>Addgene plasmid #64061 | L309-myc-seipin-WT | addgene partial sequence | sequence record 109543 | hUBCpro-F 5'-TGAAGCTCCGGTTTTGAACT-3'
CACCTTTTGAAATGTAATCATTTGGGTCAATATGTAATTTTCAGTGTTAGACTAGTAAATTGTCCGCTAA
ATTCTGGCCGTTTTTGGCTTTTTTGTTAGACGAAGCTTGGTACCGAGCGGATCCGAATTCGTTTAGTGAA
CCGTCAGAATTGCCATGGAGCAGAAGCTGATCAGCGAGGAGGACCTGAACGGAATTGGCATGATACATCA
AAGAAGAGAAGCTGGGGCAAGAGAGACATGCAGAGACCAGATCAAAGGATCAGACAAAGACGAGGAACCT
TCAGCTGCCCTATCCCATGGCCAAGGGTATCGTCCCTGTGGAAGACCAGCCAGGAACTCAAAGCCTGAGG
CTGGGGCCAGACCCCCTGCTGTCCCCATCATGGTCAATGACCCACCAGTCCCCGCCTTACTGTGGGCCCA
GGAAGTGGGCCACGTCTTGGCAGGCCGTGCCCGCAGGCTGATGCTGCAGTTTGGGGTGCTCTTCTGCACC
ATCCTTCTTTTGCTTTGGGTGTCTGTGTTCCTCTATGGCTCCTTCTACTACTCCTACATGCCGACGGTCA
GCCACCTCAGCCCTGTGCACTTCCACTACAGGACAGACTGTGATTCCTCCACCGCCTCTCTCTGCTCTTT
CCCTGTTGCCAATGTCTCACTGGCTAAGAGTGGACGTGATCGGGTACTGATGTATGGACAGCCATATCGA
GTCACCTTAGAGCTTGAACTGCCCGAATCCCCTGTGAATCAAGACTT
