>Addgene plasmid #64061 | L309-myc-seipin-WT | addgene partial sequence | sequence record 111821 | WPRE-R 5'-CATAGCGTAAAAGGAGCAACA-3'
GATTATCGCGATAAGCTTGATATCGAATTGGGAGGGACTAGAGTCGCGGCCGCTTTACTTGTACAGCTCG
TCCATGCCGAGAGTGATCCCGGCGGCGGTCACGAACTCCAGCAGGACCATGTGATCGCGCTTCTCGTTGG
GGTCTTTGCTCAGGGCGGACTGGGTGCTCAGGTAGTGGTTGTCGGGCAGCAGCACGGGGCCGTCGCCGAT
GGGGGTGTTCTGCTGGTAGTGGTCGGCGAGCTGCACGCTGCCGTCCTCGATGTTGTGGCGGATCTTGAAG
TTCGCCTTGATGCCGTTCTTCTGCTTGTCGGCCATGATATAGACGTTGTGGCTGTTGTAGTTGTACTCCA
GCTTGTGCCCCAGGATGTTGCCGTCCTCCTTGAAGTCGATGCCCTTCAGCTCGATGCGGTTCACCAGGGT
GTCGCCCTCGAACTTCACCTCGGCGCGGGTCTTGTAGTTGCCGTCGTCCTTGAAGAAGATGGTGCGCTCC
TGGACGTAGCCTTCGGGCATGGCGGACTTGAAGAAGTCGTGCTGCTTCATGTGGTCGGGGTAGCGGCTGA
AGCACTGCACGCCGTAGTCAGGGTGGTCACGAGGGTGGGCCAGGGCACGGGCAGCTTGCCGGTGGTGCAG
ATGAACTTCAGGGTCAGCTTGCCGTA
