>Addgene plasmid #64061 | L309-myc-seipin-WT | addgene partial sequence | sequence record 113727 | EGFP-N 5'-CGTCGCCGTCCAGCTCGACCAG-3'
TTGTGGCCATATTATCATCGTGGTTTTTCAAAGGAAAACCACGTCCCCGTGGTTCGGGGGGCCTAGACGT
TTTTTTAACCTCGACTAAACACATGGTAAAGCATGTGCACCGAGGCCCCAGATCAGATCCCATACAATGG
GGTACCTTCTGGGCATCCTTCAGCCCCTTGTTGAATACGCTTAGGAGAGCCATTTGACTCTTTCCACAAC
TATCCAACTCACAACGTGGCACTGGGGTTGTGCCGCCTTTGCAGGTGTATCTTATACACGTGGCTTTTGG
CCGCAGAGGCACCTGTCGCCAGGTGGGGGGTTCCGCTGCCTGCAAAGGGTCGCTACAGACGTTGTTTGTC
TTCAAGAAGCTTCCAGAGGAACTGCTTCCTTCACGACATTCAACAGACCTTGCATTCCTTTGGCGAGAGG
GGAAAGACCCCTAGGAATGCTCGTCAAGAAGACAGGGCCAGGTTTCCGGGCCCTCACATTGCCAAAAGAC
GGCAATATGGTGGAAAATAACATATAGACAAACGCACACCGGCCTTATTCCAAGCGGCTTCGGCCAGTAA
CGTTAGGGGGGGGGGAGGGAGA
